Addgene plasmid #231810: MOR BRET sensor
Purpose: BRET-based intramolecular conformation sensor for rat MOR
Depositing lab: Moritz Bünemann. Depositing organization: Philipps-Universitaet Marburg. Publication: Dynamics of agonist-evoked opioid receptor activation revealed by FRET- and BRET-based opioid receptor conformation sensors. Kirchhofer SB, Kurz C, Geier L, Krett AL, Krasel C, Bunemann M. Commun Biol. 2025 Feb 8;8(1):198. doi: 10.1038/s42003-025-07630-x. PubMed 39920410.
Backbone
  Vector backbone: pcDNA3.1
  Vector type: Mammalian Expression
  Selectable markers: Neomycin (select with G418)
Growth in bacteria
  Bacterial resistance: Ampicillin, 100 μg/mL
  Growth temperature: 37°C
  Growth strain: DH5alpha
  Copy number: High Copy
Gene/Insert
  Gene/Insert name: µ-Opioid Receptor (alt name: MOR)
  Species: R. norvegicus (rat)
  Entrez Gene: Oprm1 (a.k.a. MORA, Oprm, Oprrm1)
  Tag / fusion protein: sYFP2 (3rd loop); nLuc (C terminal on insert)
Terms and licenses: Academic/Nonprofit Terms; Industry Terms: Not Available to Industry
How to cite: MOR BRET sensor was a gift from Moritz Bünemann (Addgene plasmid # 231810 ; http://n2t.net/addgene:231810 ; RRID:Addgene_231810)
