[The description below was written by a language model from this plasmid's Addgene catalogue record and pLannotate feature annotations shown in this document.]
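Description:
MOR BRET sensor is a 7.8 kb mammalian expression plasmid built on the pcDNA3.1 backbone that encodes an intramolecular conformation sensor based on the rat µ-opioid receptor (Oprm1). It is propagated in E. coli through a high-copy ColE1/pUC-type origin with ampicillin selection from the β-lactamase gene. An SV40 early promoter drives a neomycin phosphotransferase cassette with an SV40 polyadenylation signal, which allows G418 selection of stably transfected mammalian cells. An f1 origin and small remnants of lac regulatory sequence are also present as backbone elements.

The sensor open reading frame is transcribed from the CMV immediate early enhancer and promoter and terminated by the bovine growth hormone polyadenylation signal, with a T7 promoter lying just upstream of the insert. According to the catalogue entry, the yellow fluorescent protein sYFP2 is inserted into the third loop of the receptor and NanoLuc luciferase is fused to its C terminus. The feature table agrees with this layout: a complete SYFP2 coding sequence is flanked on both sides by opioid receptor fragments, followed downstream by Nluc. The automated annotation labels the receptor segments as partial matches to a pig δ-opioid receptor entry. This most likely reflects homology between opioid receptor family members rather than the true identity of the insert, which the record gives as rat MOR.

In this design NanoLuc acts as the bioluminescent energy donor and sYFP2 as the acceptor. Agonist-induced rearrangements of the receptor alter their relative distance or orientation and therefore the BRET signal. The construct is intended for monitoring the dynamics of µ-opioid receptor activation in transfected cells.
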