Features (pLannotate 1.2.2; 23 found; start..end, strand, type, name):
     28..80      -  misc_feature   bom (fragment): basis of mobility region from pBR322
    235..614     +  enhancer       CMV enhancer: human cytomegalovirus immediate early enhancer
    615..818     +  promoter       CMV promoter: human cytomegalovirus (CMV) immediate early promoter
    814..847     +  LTR            5' LTR (truncated) (fragment): truncated 5' long terminal repeat (LTR) from HIV-1
    863..881     +  promoter       T7 promoter: promoter for bacteriophage T7 RNA polymerase
   1237..1761    +  CDS            OPRD1 (fragment): OPRD_PIG - Experimental evidence at protein level: Swiss-Prot protein existence level 1. G-protein coupled receptor that functions as receptor for endogenous enkephalins and for a subset of other opioids. Ligand binding causes a conformation change that triggers signaling via guanine nucleotide-binding proteins (G proteins) and modulates the activity of down-stream effectors, such as adenylate cyclase. Signaling leads to the inhibition of adenylate cyclase activity. Inhibits neurotransmitter release by reducing calcium ion currents and increasing potassium ion conductance. Plays a role in the
   1768..2484    +  CDS            SYFP2: SYFP2 is a basic (constitutively fluorescent) yellow fluorescent protein published in 2006, derived from Aequorea victoria. It is reported to be a very rapidly-maturing monomer with moderate acid sensitivity.
   2491..2613    +  CDS            OPRD1 (fragment): OPRD_PIG - Experimental evidence at protein level: Swiss-Prot protein existence level 1. G-protein coupled receptor that functions as receptor for endogenous enkephalins and for a subset of other opioids. Ligand binding causes a conformation change that triggers signaling via guanine nucleotide-binding proteins (G proteins) and modulates the activity of down-stream effectors, such as adenylate cyclase. Signaling leads to the inhibition of adenylate cyclase activity. Inhibits neurotransmitter release by reducing calcium ion currents and increasing potassium ion conductance. Plays a role in the
   2806..3319    +  CDS            Nluc (fragment): NanoLuc® luciferase human codon-optimized
   3372..3596    +  polyA_signal   bGH poly(A) signal: bovine growth hormone polyadenylation signal
   3600..3621    +  promoter       SV40 promoter (fragment): SV40 enhancer and early promoter
   3642..4070    +  rep_origin     f1 ori (sequence partly withheld): f1 bacteriophage origin of replication; arrow indicates direction of (+) strand synthesis
   4084..4413    +  promoter       SV40 promoter: SV40 enhancer and early promoter
   4480..5271    +  CDS            neo: KKA2_KLEPN - Also known as kan, nptII. Experimental evidence at protein level: Swiss-Prot protein existence level 1. Resistance to kanamycin, neomycin, paromomycin, ribostamycin, butirosin and gentamicin B. From Klebsiella pneumoniae.
   5295..5453    +  CDS            ble (fragment): BLE_KLEPN - Experimental evidence at protein level: Swiss-Prot protein existence level 1. Binding protein with a strong affinity to the bleomycin family of antibiotics. Binds to CL990; an antimitotic-antibiotic compound. From Klebsiella pneumoniae.
   5448..5569    +  polyA_signal   SV40 poly(A) signal: SV40 polyadenylation signal
   5642..5658    -  protein_bind   lac operator: The lac repressor binds to the lac operator to inhibit transcription in E. coli. This inhibition can be relieved by adding lactose or isopropyl-β-D-thiogalactopyranoside (IPTG). lac repressor encoded by lacI
   5666..5696    -  promoter       lac promoter: promoter for the E. coli lac operon
   5711..5732    -  protein_bind   CAP binding site: CAP binding activates transcription in the presence of cAMP. E. coli catabolite activator protein
   5745..5837    -  CDS            lacI (fragment): lac repressor; lacI; The lac repressor binds to the lac operator to inhibit transcription in E. coli. This inhibition can be relieved by adding lactose or isopropyl-β-D-thiogalactopyranoside (IPTG).
   6020..6608    -  rep_origin     ori: high-copy-number ColE1/pMB1/pBR322/pUC origin of replication
   6779..7639    -  CDS            AmpR: β-lactamase; bla; confers resistance to ampicillin, carbenicillin, and related antibiotics
   7640..7744    -  promoter       AmpR promoter: bla
>Addgene plasmid #231810 | MOR BRET sensor | addgene full sequence | sequence record 467737 | Addgene NGS Result
GACGGATCGGGAGATCTCCCGATCCCCTATGGTGCACTCTCAGTACAATCTGCTCTGATGCCGCATAGTT
AAGCCAGTATCTGCTCCCTGCTTGTGTGTTGGAGGTCGCTGAGTAGTGCGCGAGCAAAATTTAAGCTACA
ACAAGGCAAGGCTTGACCGACAATTGCATGAAGAATCTGCTTAGGGTTAGGCGTTTTGCGCTGCTTCGCG
ATGTACGGGCCAGATATACGCGTTGACATTGATTATTGACTAGTTATTAATAGTAATCAATTACGGGGTC
ATTAGTTCATAGCCCATATATGGAGTTCCGCGTTACATAACTTACGGTAAATGGCCCGCCTGGCTGACCG
CCCAACGACCCCCGCCCATTGACGTCAATAATGACGTATGTTCCCATAGTAACGCCAATAGGGACTTTCC
ATTGACGTCAATGGGTGGAGTATTTACGGTAAACTGCCCACTTGGCAGTACATCAAGTGTATCATATGCC
AAGTACGCCCCCTATTGACGTCAATGACGGTAAATGGCCCGCCTGGCATTATGCCCAGTACATGACCTTA
TGGGACTTTCCTACTTGGCAGTACATCTACGTATTAGTCATCGCTATTACCATGGTGATGCGGTTTTGGC
AGTACATCAATGGGCGTGGATAGCGGTTTGACTCACGGGGATTTCCAAGTCTCCACCCCATTGACGTCAA
TGGGAGTTTGTTTTGGCACCAAAATCAACGGGACTTTCCAAAATGTCGTAACAACTCCGCCCCATTGACG
CAAATGGGCGGTAGGCGTGTACGGTGGGAGGTCTATATAAGCAGAGCTCTCTGGCTAACTAGAGAACCCA
CTGCTTACTGGCTTATCGAAATTAATACGACTCACTATAGGGAGACCCAAGCTGGCTAGCGTTTAAACTT
AAGCTTGGTACCGAGCTCGGATCCACTAGTCCAGTGTGGTGGAATTCACCATGGACAGCAGCACCGGCCC
AGGGAACACCAGCGACTGCTCAGACCCCTTAGCTCAGGCAAGTTGCTCCCCAGCACCTGGCTCCTGGCTC
AACTTGTCCCACGTTGATGGCAACCAGTCCGATCCATGCGGTCTGAACCGCACCGGGCTTGGCGGGAACG
ACAGCCTGTGCCCTCAGACCGGCAGCCCTTCCATGGTCACAGCCATTACCATCATGGCCCTCTACTCTAT
CGTGTGTGTAGTGGGCCTCTTCGGAAACTTCCTGGTCATGTATGTGATTGTAAGATACACCAAAATGAAG
ACTGCCACCAACATCTACATTTTCAACCTTGCTCTGGCAGACGCCTTAGCGACCAGTACACTGCCCTTTC
AGAGTGTCAACTACCTGATGGGAACATGGCCCTTCGGAACCATCCTCTGCAAGATCGTGATCTCAATAGA
TTACTACAACATGTTCACCAGCATATTCACCCTCTGCACCATGAGCGTGGACCGCTACATTGCTGTCTGC
CACCCAGTCAAAGCCCTGGATTTCCGTACCCCCCGAAATGCCAAAATCGTCAACGTCTGCAACTGGATCC
TCTCTTCTGCCATCGGTCTGCCTGTAATGTTCATGGCAACCACAAAATACAGGCAGGGGTCCATAGATTG
CACCCTCACGTTCTCCCACCCAACCTGGTACTGGGAGAACCTGCTCAAAATCTGTGTCTTTATCTTCGCT
TTCATCATGCCGATCCTCATCATCACTGTGTGTTACGGCCTGATGATCTTACGACTCAAGAGCGTTCGCA
TGCTATCGGGCCCGCGGATGGTGAGCAAGGGCGAGGAGCTGTTCACCGGGGTGGTGCCCATCCTGGTCGA
GCTGGACGGCGACGTAAACGGCCACAAGTTCAGCGTGTCCGGCGAGGGCGAGGGCGATGCCACCTACGGC
AAGCTGACCCTGAAGCTGATCTGCACCACCGGCAAGCTGCCCGTGCCCTGGCCCACCCTCGTGACCACCC
TGGGCTACGGCGTGCAGTGCTTCGCCCGCTACCCCGACCACATGAAGCAGCACGACTTCTTCAAGTCCGC
CATGCCCGAAGGCTACGTCCAGGAGCGCACCATCTTCTTCAAGGACGACGGCAACTACAAGACCCGCGCC
GAGGTGAAGTTCGAGGGCGACACCCTGGTGAACCGCATCGAGCTGAAGGGCATCGACTTCAAGGAGGACG
GCAACATCCTGGGGCACAAGCTGGAGTACAACTACAACAGCCACAACGTCTATATCACCGCCGACAAGCA
GAAGAACGGCATCAAGGCCAACTTCAAGATCCGCCACAACATCGAGGACGGCGGCGTGCAGCTCGCCGAC
CACTACCAGCAGAACACCCCCATCGGCGACGGCCCCGTGCTGCTGCCCGACAACCACTACCTGAGCTACC
AGTCCAAGCTGAGCAAAGACCCCAACGAGAAGCGCGATCACATGGTCCTGCTGGAGTTCGTGACCGCCGC
CGGGATCACTCTCGGCATGGACGAGCTGTACAAGGTTAACTCCAAAGAAAAGGACAGGAATCTGCGCAGG
ATCACCCGGATGGTGCTGGTGGTCGTGGCTGTATTTATCGTCTGCTGGACCCCCATCCACATCTACGTCA
TCATCAAAGCGCTGATCACGATTCCAGAAACCACATTTCAGACCGTTTCCTGGCACTTCTGCATTGCTTT
GGGTTACACGAACAGCTGCCTGAATCCAGTTCTTTACGCCTTCCTGGATGAAAACTTCAAGCGATGCTTC
AGAGAGTTCTGCATCCCAACCTCGTCCACGATCGAACAGCAAAACTCCACTCGAGTCCGTCAGAACACTA
CCGGTATGGTCTTCACACTCGAAGATTTCGTTGGGGACTGGCGACAGACAGCCGGCTACAACCTGGACCA
AGTCCTTGAACAGGGAGGTGTGTCCAGTTTGTTTCAGAATCTCGGGGTGTCCGTAACTCCGATCCAAAGG
ATTGTCCTGAGCGGTGAAAATGGGCTGAAGATCGACATCCATGTCATCATCCCGTATGAAGGTCTGAGCG
GCGACCAAATGGGCCAGATCGAAAAAATTTTTAAGGTGGTGTACCCTGTGGATGATCATCACTTTAAGGT
GATCCTGCACTATGGCACACTGGTAATCGACGGGGTTACGCCGAACATGATCGACTATTTCGGACGGCCG
TATGAAGGCATCGCCGTGTTCGACGGCAAAAAGATCACTGTAACAGGGACCCTGTGGAACGGCAACAAAA
TTATCGACGAGCGCCTGATCAACCCCGACGGCTCCCTGCTGTTCCGAGTAACCATCAACGGAGTGACCGG
CTGGCGGCTGTGCGAACGCATTCTGGCGTGATATCTAGCTCGAGTCTAGAGGGCCCGTTTAAACCCGCTG
ATCAGCCTCGACTGTGCCTTCTAGTTGCCAGCCATCTGTTGTTTGCCCCTCCCCCGTGCCTTCCTTGACC
CTGGAAGGTGCCACTCCCACTGTCCTTTCCTAATAAAATGAGGAAATTGCATCGCATTGTCTGAGTAGGT
GTCATTCTATTCTGGGGGGTGGGGTGGGGCAGGACAGCAAGGGGGAGGATTGGGAAGACAATAGCAGGCA
TGCTGGGGATGCGGTGGGCTCTATGGCTTCTGAGGCGGAAAGAACCAGCTGGGGCTCTAGGGGGTATCCC
C
[124 nt withheld, positions 3642-3765]
C
[91 nt withheld, positions 3767-3857]
A
[49 nt withheld, positions 3859-3907]
CCTTTGACGTTGGAGTCCACGTTCTTT
[37 nt withheld, positions 3935-3971]
ACCCTATCTCGGTCTATTCTTTTGATTTATAAGGGATTTTGCCGATTTCGGCCTATTGGTTAAAAAATGA
GCTGATTTAACAAAAATTTAACGCGAATTAATTCTGTGGAATGTGTGTCAGTTAGGGTGTGGAAAGTCCC
CAGGCTCCCCAGCAGGCAGAAGTATGCAAAGCATGCATCTCAATTAGTCAGCAACCAGGTGTGGAAAGTC
CCCAGGCTCCCCAGCAGGCAGAAGTATGCAAAGCATGCATCTCAATTAGTCAGCAACCATAGTCCCGCCC
CTAACTCCGCCCATCCCGCCCCTAACTCCGCCCAGTTCCGCCCATTCTCCGCCCCATGGCTGACTAATTT
TTTTTATTTATGCAGAGGCCGAGGCCGCCTCTGCCTCTGAGCTATTCCAGAAGTAGTGAGGAGGCTTTTT
TGGAGGCCTAGGCTTTTGCAAAAAGCTCCCGGGAGCTTGTATATCCATTTTCGGATCTGATCAAGAGACA
GGATGAGGATCGTTTCGCATGATTGAACAAGATGGATTGCACGCAGGTTCTCCGGCCGCTTGGGTGGAGA
GGCTATTCGGCTATGACTGGGCACAACAGACAATCGGCTGCTCTGATGCCGCCGTGTTCCGGCTGTCAGC
GCAGGGGCGCCCGGTTCTTTTTGTCAAGACCGACCTGTCCGGTGCCCTGAATGAACTGCAGGACGAGGCA
GCGCGGCTATCGTGGCTGGCCACGACGGGCGTTCCTTGCGCAGCTGTGCTCGACGTTGTCACTGAAGCGG
GAAGGGACTGGCTGCTATTGGGCGAAGTGCCGGGGCAGGATCTCCTGTCATCTCACCTTGCTCCTGCCGA
GAAAGTATCCATCATGGCTGATGCAATGCGGCGGCTGCATACGCTTGATCCGGCTACCTGCCCATTCGAC
CACCAAGCGAAACATCGCATCGAGCGAGCACGTACTCGGATGGAAGCCGGTCTTGTCGATCAGGATGATC
TGGACGAAGAGCATCAGGGGCTCGCGCCAGCCGAACTGTTCGCCAGGCTCAAGGCGCGCATGCCCGACGG
CGAGGATCTCGTCGTGACCCATGGCGATGCCTGCTTGCCGAATATCATGGTGGAAAATGGCCGCTTTTCT
GGATTCATCGACTGTGGCCGGCTGGGTGTGGCGGACCGCTATCAGGACATAGCGTTGGCTACCCGTGATA
TTGCTGAAGAGCTTGGCGGCGAATGGGCTGACCGCTTCCTCGTGCTTTACGGTATCGCCGCTCCCGATTC
GCAGCGCATCGCCTTCTATCGCCTTCTTGACGAGTTCTTCTGAGCGGGACTCTGGGGTTCGAAATGACCG
ACCAAGCGACGCCCAACCTGCCATCACGAGATTTCGATTCCACCGCCGCCTTCTATGAAAGGTTGGGCTT
CGGAATCGTTTTCCGGGACGCCGGCTGGATGATCCTCCAGCGCGGGGATCTCATGCTGGAGTTCTTCGCC
CACCCCAACTTGTTTATTGCAGCTTATAATGGTTACAAATAAAGCAATAGCATCACAAATTTCACAAATA
AAGCATTTTTTTCACTGCATTCTAGTTGTGGTTTGTCCAAACTCATCAATGTATCTTATCATGTCTGTAT
ACCGTCGACCTCTAGCTAGAGCTTGGCGTAATCATGGTCATAGCTGTTTCCTGTGTGAAATTGTTATCCG
CTCACAATTCCACACAACATACGAGCCGGAAGCATAAAGTGTAAAGCCTGGGGTGCCTAATGAGTGAGCT
AACTCACATTAATTGCGTTGCGCTCACTGCCCGCTTTCCAGTCGGGAAACCTGTCGTGCCAGCTGCATTA
ATGAATCGGCCAACGCGCGGGGAGAGGCGGTTTGCGTATTGGGCGCTCTTCCGCTTCCTCGCTCACTGAC
TCGCTGCGCTCGGTCGTTCGGCTGCGGCGAGCGGTATCAGCTCACTCAAAGGCGGTAATACGGTTATCCA
CAGAATCAGGGGATAACGCAGGAAAGAACATGTGAGCAAAAGGCCAGCAAAAGGCCAGGAACCGTAAAAA
GGCCGCGTTGCTGGCGTTTTTCCATAGGCTCCGCCCCCCTGACGAGCATCACAAAAATCGACGCTCAAGT
CAGAGGTGGCGAAACCCGACAGGACTATAAAGATACCAGGCGTTTCCCCCTGGAAGCTCCCTCGTGCGCT
CTCCTGTTCCGACCCTGCCGCTTACCGGATACCTGTCCGCCTTTCTCCCTTCGGGAAGCGTGGCGCTTTC
TCATAGCTCACGCTGTAGGTATCTCAGTTCGGTGTAGGTCGTTCGCTCCAAGCTGGGCTGTGTGCACGAA
CCCCCCGTTCAGCCCGACCGCTGCGCCTTATCCGGTAACTATCGTCTTGAGTCCAACCCGGTAAGACACG
ACTTATCGCCACTGGCAGCAGCCACTGGTAACAGGATTAGCAGAGCGAGGTATGTAGGCGGTGCTACAGA
GTTCTTGAAGTGGTGGCCTAACTACGGCTACACTAGAAGAACAGTATTTGGTATCTGCGCTCTGCTGAAG
CCAGTTACCTTCGGAAAAAGAGTTGGTAGCTCTTGATCCGGCAAACAAACCACCGCTGGTAGCGGTGGTT
TTTTTGTTTGCAAGCAGCAGATTACGCGCAGAAAAAAAGGATCTCAAGAAGATCCTTTGATCTTTTCTAC
GGGGTCTGACGCTCAGTGGAACGAAAACTCACGTTAAGGGATTTTGGTCATGAGATTATCAAAAAGGATC
TTCACCTAGATCCTTTTAAATTAAAAATGAAGTTTTAAATCAATCTAAAGTATATATGAGTAAACTTGGT
CTGACAGTTACCAATGCTTAATCAGTGAGGCACCTATCTCAGCGATCTGTCTATTTCGTTCATCCATAGT
TGCCTGACTCCCCGTCGTGTAGATAACTACGATACGGGAGGGCTTACCATCTGGCCCCAGTGCTGCAATG
ATACCGCGAGACCCACGCTCACCGGCTCCAGATTTATCAGCAATAAACCAGCCAGCCGGAAGGGCCGAGC
GCAGAAGTGGTCCTGCAACTTTATCCGCCTCCATCCAGTCTATTAATTGTTGCCGGGAAGCTAGAGTAAG
TAGTTCGCCAGTTAATAGTTTGCGCAACGTTGTTGCCATTGCTACAGGCATCGTGGTGTCACGCTCGTCG
TTTGGTATGGCTTCATTCAGCTCCGGTTCCCAACGATCAAGGCGAGTTACATGATCCCCCATGTTGTGCA
AAAAAGCGGTTAGCTCCTTCGGTCCTCCGATCGTTGTCAGAAGTAAGTTGGCCGCAGTGTTATCACTCAT
GGTTATGGCAGCACTGCATAATTCTCTTACTGTCATGCCATCCGTAAGATGCTTTTCTGTGACTGGTGAG
TACTCAACCAAGTCATTCTGAGAATAGTGTATGCGGCGACCGAGTTGCTCTTGCCCGGCGTCAATACGGG
ATAATACCGCGCCACATAGCAGAACTTTAAAAGTGCTCATCATTGGAAAACGTTCTTCGGGGCGAAAACT
CTCAAGGATCTTACCGCTGTTGAGATCCAGTTCGATGTAACCCACTCGTGCACCCAACTGATCTTCAGCA
TCTTTTACTTTCACCAGCGTTTCTGGGTGAGCAAAAACAGGAAGGCAAAATGCCGCAAAAAAGGGAATAA
GGGCGACACGGAAATGTTGAATACTCATACTCTTCCTTTTTCAATATTATTGAAGCATTTATCAGGGTTA
TTGTCTCATGAGCGGATACATATTTGAATGTATTTAGAAAAATAAACAAATAGGGGTTCCGCGCACATTT
CCCCGAAAAGTGCCACCTGACGTC
